Addgene plasmid #51429: pAF1-VP16-SeqFosA
Purpose: Artificial transcription factor with VP16 targeting c-Fos (TALE A)
Depositing lab: Xavier Darzacq. Depositing organization: Ecole Normale Superieure Paris. Publication: Transcription Factors Modulate c-Fos Transcriptional Bursts. Senecal A, Munsky B, Proux F, Ly N, Braye FE, Zimmer C, Mueller F, Darzacq X. Cell Rep. 2014 Jun 25. pii: S2211-1247(14)00447-1. doi: 10.1016/j.celrep.2014.05.053. PubMed 24981864.
Backbone
  Vector backbone: pAF1-VP16
  Backbone size w/o insert (bp): 7705
  Total vector size (bp): 8895
  Modifications to backbone: pAF1-VP16-SeqFosA was obtained by introduction of RVD in pAF1-VP16 (Cermak et al., 2011).
  Vector type: Mammalian Expression
  Selectable markers: Neomycin (select with G418)
Growth in bacteria
  Bacterial resistance: Ampicillin, 100 μg/mL
  Growth temperature: 37°C
  Growth strain: DH5alpha
  Copy number: High Copy
Gene/Insert
  Gene/Insert name: SeqFosA
  Species: Synthetic
  Insert size (bp): 1190
  Cloning method: Restriction Enzyme; 5′ cloning site Esp3I (destroyed during cloning); 3′ cloning site Esp3I (destroyed during cloning)
  Sequencing primers: 5′ GCCGTTACAGTTGGACACAG; 3′ TACGGCGATTGACTCTTCTG
Terms and licenses: Academic/Nonprofit Terms; Industry Terms: Not Available to Industry
How to cite: pAF1-VP16-SeqFosA was a gift from Xavier Darzacq (Addgene plasmid # 51429 ; http://n2t.net/addgene:51429 ; RRID:Addgene_51429)
