[The description below was written by a language model from this plasmid's Addgene catalogue record and pLannotate feature annotations shown in this document.]
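Description:
pAF1-VP16-SeqFosA is an 8.9 kb mammalian expression plasmid encoding an artificial transcription factor: a designer TALE DNA-binding protein fused to the VP16 activation domain and directed at the c-Fos gene ("TALE A" target sequence). It was made from the pAF1-VP16 backbone by inserting a synthetic array of repeat-variable diresidue (RVD) modules of about 1.2 kb through Esp3I sites, which are destroyed in the process. This is typical of Golden Gate-style TALE assembly. In E. coli the plasmid is maintained at high copy by a ColE1/pUC-type origin and selected with ampicillin through the bla gene. An f1 origin and remnants of lac regulatory sequence are also present as standard backbone elements.

The expression cassette is driven by the CMV immediate-early enhancer and promoter, with a T7 promoter just upstream of the coding region. The long open reading frame is annotated by similarity to the Xanthomonas oryzae effector AvrXa10. This reflects the TALE scaffold, whose central repeats carry the custom RVDs that determine target-site recognition. It is followed by the herpes simplex virus VP16 transactivation domain and a bovine growth hormone polyadenylation signal. A separate SV40 promoter–neo–SV40 poly(A) cassette confers G418 resistance for selecting stably transfected mammalian cells. The short HIV-1 LTR, ble and lacI hits in the feature table are fragments and probably annotation artefacts or backbone remnants rather than functional parts.

According to the record, the construct recruits a strong activator to c-Fos, and the associated study examined how transcription factors modulate c-Fos transcriptional bursting. The exact target sequence and its position are not stated.
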