Features (pLannotate 1.2.2; 21 found; start..end, strand, type, name):
     28..80      -  misc_feature   bom (fragment): basis of mobility region from pBR322
    235..614     +  enhancer       CMV enhancer: human cytomegalovirus immediate early enhancer
    615..818     +  promoter       CMV promoter: human cytomegalovirus (CMV) immediate early promoter
    814..847     +  LTR            5' LTR (truncated) (fragment): truncated 5' long terminal repeat (LTR) from HIV-1
    863..881     +  promoter       T7 promoter: promoter for bacteriophage T7 RNA polymerase
    923..4069    +  CDS            avrXa10: AVX10_XANOO - Experimental evidence at protein level: Swiss-Prot protein existence level 1. Avirulence protein. Induces the hypersensitive response (HR)in rice plants carrying the resistance gene Xa10. Activity depends on the presence of the core repeat domains; replacement with repeat domains from other proteins (AvrBs3 of X.euvesicatoria (AC P14727) or AvrXa7 of this organism) does not elicit the HR. Probably acts as a transcription factor in its host plant (rice) to induce plant resistance or disease. From Xanthomonas oryzae pv. oryzae.
   4220..4453    +  CDS            VP16 AD: transcriptional activation domain of herpes simplex virus protein VP16 (Triezenberg et al., 1988; Cousens et al., 1989); UL48
   4495..4719    +  polyA_signal   bGH poly(A) signal: bovine growth hormone polyadenylation signal
   4723..4744    +  promoter       SV40 promoter (fragment): SV40 enhancer and early promoter
   4765..5193    +  rep_origin     f1 ori (sequence partly withheld): f1 bacteriophage origin of replication; arrow indicates direction of (+) strand synthesis
   5207..5536    +  promoter       SV40 promoter: SV40 enhancer and early promoter
   5603..6394    +  CDS            neo: KKA2_KLEPN - Also known as kan, nptII. Experimental evidence at protein level: Swiss-Prot protein existence level 1. Resistance to kanamycin, neomycin, paromomycin, ribostamycin, butirosin and gentamicin B. From Klebsiella pneumoniae.
   6418..6576    +  CDS            ble (fragment): BLE_KLEPN - Experimental evidence at protein level: Swiss-Prot protein existence level 1. Binding protein with a strong affinity to the bleomycin family of antibiotics. Binds to CL990; an antimitotic-antibiotic compound. From Klebsiella pneumoniae.
   6571..6692    +  polyA_signal   SV40 poly(A) signal: SV40 polyadenylation signal
   6765..6781    -  protein_bind   lac operator: The lac repressor binds to the lac operator to inhibit transcription in E. coli. This inhibition can be relieved by adding lactose or isopropyl-β-D-thiogalactopyranoside (IPTG). lac repressor encoded by lacI
   6789..6819    -  promoter       lac promoter: promoter for the E. coli lac operon
   6834..6855    -  protein_bind   CAP binding site: CAP binding activates transcription in the presence of cAMP. E. coli catabolite activator protein
   6868..6960    -  CDS            lacI (fragment): lac repressor; lacI; The lac repressor binds to the lac operator to inhibit transcription in E. coli. This inhibition can be relieved by adding lactose or isopropyl-β-D-thiogalactopyranoside (IPTG).
   7143..7728    -  rep_origin     ori: high-copy-number ColE1/pMB1/pBR322/pUC origin of replication
   7899..8759    -  CDS            AmpR: β-lactamase; bla; confers resistance to ampicillin, carbenicillin, and related antibiotics
   8760..8864    -  promoter       AmpR promoter: bla
>Addgene plasmid #51429 | pAF1-VP16-SeqFosA | depositor full sequence | sequence record 79488 | pAF1-VP16-SeqFosA sequence 8895 bps
GACGGATCGGGAGATCTCCCGATCCCCTATGGTGCACTCTCAGTACAATCTGCTCTGATGCCGCATAGTT
AAGCCAGTATCTGCTCCCTGCTTGTGTGTTGGAGGTCGCTGAGTAGTGCGCGAGCAAAATTTAAGCTACA
ACAAGGCAAGGCTTGACCGACAATTGCATGAAGAATCTGCTTAGGGTTAGGCGTTTTGCGCTGCTTCGCG
ATGTACGGGCCAGATATACGCGTTGACATTGATTATTGACTAGTTATTAATAGTAATCAATTACGGGGTC
ATTAGTTCATAGCCCATATATGGAGTTCCGCGTTACATAACTTACGGTAAATGGCCCGCCTGGCTGACCG
CCCAACGACCCCCGCCCATTGACGTCAATAATGACGTATGTTCCCATAGTAACGCCAATAGGGACTTTCC
ATTGACGTCAATGGGTGGAGTATTTACGGTAAACTGCCCACTTGGCAGTACATCAAGTGTATCATATGCC
AAGTACGCCCCCTATTGACGTCAATGACGGTAAATGGCCCGCCTGGCATTATGCCCAGTACATGACCTTA
TGGGACTTTCCTACTTGGCAGTACATCTACGTATTAGTCATCGCTATTACCATGGTGATGCGGTTTTGGC
AGTACATCAATGGGCGTGGATAGCGGTTTGACTCACGGGGATTTCCAAGTCTCCACCCCATTGACGTCAA
TGGGAGTTTGTTTTGGCACCAAAATCAACGGGACTTTCCAAAATGTCGTAACAACTCCGCCCCATTGACG
CAAATGGGCGGTAGGCGTGTACGGTGGGAGGTCTATATAAGCAGAGCTCTCTGGCTAACTAGAGAACCCA
CTGCTTACTGGCTTATCGAAATTAATACGACTCACTATAGGGAGACCCAAGCTGGCTAGCGTTTAAACTT
AAGCTTGCCACCATGGACCCCATTCGTCCGCGCAGGCCAAGTCCTGCCCGCGAGCTTCTGCCTGGACCCC
AACCGGATAGGGTTCAGCCGACTGCAGATCGTGGGGTGTCTGCGCCTGCTGGCAGCCCTCTGGATGGCTT
GCCCGCTCGGCGGACGGTGTCCCGGACCCGGCTGCCATCTCCCCCTGCGCCCTCACCTGCGTTCTCGGCG
GGCAGCTTCAGCGATCTGCTCCGTCCGTTCGATCCGTCGCTTCTTGATACATCGCTTCTTGATTCGATGC
CTGCCGTCGGCACGCCGCATACAGCGGCTGCCCCAGCAGAGTGGGATGAGGCGCAATCGGCTCTGCGTGC
AGCCGATGACCCGCCACCCACCGTGCGTGTCGCTGTCACTGCCGCGCGGCCGCCGCGCGCCAAGCCGGCC
CCGCGACGGCGTGCTGCGCAACCCTCCGACGCTTCGCCGGCCGCGCAGGTGGATCTACGCACGCTCGGCT
ACAGTCAGCAGCAGCAAGAGAAGATCAAACCGAAGGTGCGTTCGACAGTGGCGCAGCACCACGAGGCACT
GGTGGGCCATGGGTTTACACACGCGCACATCGTTGCGCTCAGCCAACACCCGGCAGCGTTAGGGACCGTC
GCTGTCACGTATCAGCACATAATCACGGCGTTGCCAGAGGCGACACACGAAGACATCGTTGGCGTCGGCA
AACAGTGGTCCGGCGCACGCGCCCTGGAGGCCTTGCTCACGGATGCGGGGGAGTTGAGAGGTCCGCCGTT
ACAGTTGGACACAGGCCAACTTGTGAAGATTGCAAAACGTGGCGGCGTGACCGCAATGGAGGCAGTGCAT
GCATCGCGCAATGCACTGACGGGTGCCCCCCTGAACCTGACCCCGGACCAAGTGGTGGCTATCGCCAGCC
ACGATGGCGGCAAGCAAGCGCTCGAAACGGTGCAGCGGCTGTTGCCGGTGCTGTGCCAGGACCATGGCCT
GACTCCGGACCAAGTGGTGGCTATCGCCAGCCACGATGGCGGCAAGCAAGCGCTCGAAACGGTGCAGCGG
CTGTTGCCGGTGCTGTGCCAGGACCATGGCCTGACCCCGGACCAAGTGGTGGCTATCGCCAGCAACAATG
GCGGCAAGCAAGCGCTCGAAACGGTGCAGCGGCTGTTGCCGGTGCTGTGCCAGGACCATGGCCTGACTCC
GGACCAAGTGGTGGCTATCGCCAGCCACGATGGCGGCAAGCAAGCGCTCGAAACGGTGCAGCGGCTGTTG
CCGGTGCTGTGCCAGGACCATGGCCTGACCCCGGACCAAGTGGTGGCTATCGCCAGCAACATTGGCGGCA
AGCAAGCGCTCGAAACGGTGCAGCGGCTGTTGCCGGTGCTGTGCCAGGACCATGGCCTGACCCCGGACCA
AGTGGTGGCTATCGCCAGCAACGGTGGCGGCAAGCAAGCGCTCGAAACGGTGCAGCGGCTGTTGCCGGTG
CTGTGCCAGGACCATGGCCTGACCCCGGACCAAGTGGTGGCTATCGCCAGCAACGGTGGCGGCAAGCAAG
CGCTCGAAACGGTGCAGCGGCTGTTGCCGGTGCTGTGCCAGGACCATGGCCTGACCCCGGACCAAGTGGT
GGCTATCGCCAGCAACAATGGCGGCAAGCAAGCGCTCGAAACGGTGCAGCGGCTGTTGCCGGTGCTGTGC
CAGGACCATGGCCTGACCCCGGACCAAGTGGTGGCTATCGCCAGCAACATTGGCGGCAAGCAAGCGCTCG
AAACGGTGCAGCGGCTGTTGCCGGTGCTGTGCCAGGACCATGGCCTGACCCCGGACCAAGTGGTGGCTAT
CGCCAGCAACATTGGCGGCAAGCAAGCGCTCGAAACGGTGCAGCGGCTGTTGCCGGTGCTGTGCCAGGAC
CATGGCCTGACCCCGGACCAAGTGGTGGCTATCGCCAGCCACGATGGCGGCAAGCAAGCGCTCGAAACGG
TGCAGCGGCTGTTGCCGGTGCTGTGCCAGGACCATGGCCTGACTCCGGACCAAGTGGTGGCTATCGCCAG
CCACGATGGCGGCAAGCAAGCGCTCGAAACGGTGCAGCGGCTGTTGCCGGTGCTGTGCCAGGACCATGGC
CTGACCCCGGACCAAGTGGTGGCTATCGCCAGCAACATTGGCGGCAAGCAAGCGCTCGAAACGGTGCAGC
GGCTGTTGCCGGTGCTGTGCCAGGACCATGGCCTGACCCCGGACCAAGTGGTGGCTATCGCCAGCAACAA
TGGCGGCAAGCAAGCGCTCGAAACGGTGCAGCGGCTGTTGCCGGTGCTGTGCCAGGACCATGGCCTGACC
CCGGACCAAGTGGTGGCTATCGCCAGCAACAATGGCGGCAAGCAAGCGCTCGAAACGGTGCAGCGGCTGT
TGCCGGTGCTGTGCCAGGACCATGGCCTGACCCCGGACCAAGTGGTGGCTATCGCCAGCAACGGTGGCGG
CAAGCAAGCGCTCGAAAGCATTGTGGCCCAGCTGAGCCGGCCTGATCCGGCGTTGGCCGCGTTGACCAAC
GACCACCTCGTCGCCTTGGCCTGCCTCGGCGGACGTCCTGCCATGGATGCAGTGAAAAAGGGATTGCCGC
ACGCGCCGGAATTGATCAGAAGAGTCAATCGCCGTATTGGCGAACGCACGTCCCATCGCGTTGCCGACTA
CGCGCAAGTGGTTCGCGTGCTGGAGTTTTTCCAGTGCCACTCCCACCCAGCGTACGCATTTGATGAGGCC
ATGACGCAGTTCGGGATGAGCAGGAACGGGTTGGTACAGCTCTTTCGCAGAGTGGGCGTCACCGAACTCG
AAGCCCGCGGTGGAACGCTCCCCCCAGCCTCGCAGCGTTGGGACCGTATCCTCCAGGCATCAGGGATGAA
AAGGGCCAAACCGTCCCCTACTTCAGCTCAAACACCGGATCAGGCGTCTTTGCATGCATTCGCCGATTCG
CTGGAGCGTGACCTTGATGCGCCCAGCCCAATGCACGAGGGAGATCAGACGCGGGCAAGCAGCCGTAAAC
GGTCCCGATCGGATCGTGCTGTCACCGGCCCCTCCGCACAGCAGGCTGTCGAGGTGCGCGTTCCCGAACA
GCGCGATGCGCTGCATTTGCCCCTCAGCTGGAGGGTAAAACGCCCGCGTACCAGGATCTGGGGCGGCCTC
CCGGATCCACCGTACAGCCGCGCGCGTACGAAAAACAATTACGGGTCTACCATCGAGGGCCTGCTCGATC
TCCCGGACGACGACGCCCCCGAAGAGGCGGGGCTGGCGGCTCCGCGCCTGTCCTTTCTCCCCGCGGGACA
CACGCGCAGACTGTCGACGGCCCCCCCGACCGATGTCAGCCTGGGGGACGAGCTCCACTTAGACGGCGAG
GACGTGGCGATGGCGCATGCCGACGCGCTAGACGATTTCGATCTGGACATGTTGGGGGACGGGGATTCCC
CGGGTCCGGGATTTACCCCCCACGACTCCGCCCCCTACGGCGCTCTGGATATGGCCGACTTCGAGTTTGA
GCAGATGTTTACCGATGCCCTTGGAATTGACGAGTACGGTGGGTAGGTCTAGAGGGCCCGTTTAAACCCG
CTGATCAGCCTCGACTGTGCCTTCTAGTTGCCAGCCATCTGTTGTTTGCCCCTCCCCCGTGCCTTCCTTG
ACCCTGGAAGGTGCCACTCCCACTGTCCTTTCCTAATAAAATGAGGAAATTGCATCGCATTGTCTGAGTA
GGTGTCATTCTATTCTGGGGGGTGGGGTGGGGCAGGACAGCAAGGGGGAGGATTGGGAAGACAATAGCAG
GCATGCTGGGGATGCGGTGGGCTCTATGGCTTCTGAGGCGGAAAGAACCAGCTGGGGCTCTAGGGGGTAT
CCCC
[124 nt withheld, positions 4765-4888]
C
[91 nt withheld, positions 4890-4980]
A
[49 nt withheld, positions 4982-5030]
CCTTTGACGTTGGAGTCCACGTTCTTT
[37 nt withheld, positions 5058-5094]
ACCCTATCTCGGTCTATTCTTTTGATTTATAAGGGATTTTGCCGATTTCGGCCTATTGGTTAAAAAATGA
GCTGATTTAACAAAAATTTAACGCGAATTAATTCTGTGGAATGTGTGTCAGTTAGGGTGTGGAAAGTCCC
CAGGCTCCCCAGCAGGCAGAAGTATGCAAAGCATGCATCTCAATTAGTCAGCAACCAGGTGTGGAAAGTC
CCCAGGCTCCCCAGCAGGCAGAAGTATGCAAAGCATGCATCTCAATTAGTCAGCAACCATAGTCCCGCCC
CTAACTCCGCCCATCCCGCCCCTAACTCCGCCCAGTTCCGCCCATTCTCCGCCCCATGGCTGACTAATTT
TTTTTATTTATGCAGAGGCCGAGGCCGCCTCTGCCTCTGAGCTATTCCAGAAGTAGTGAGGAGGCTTTTT
TGGAGGCCTAGGCTTTTGCAAAAAGCTCCCGGGAGCTTGTATATCCATTTTCGGATCTGATCAAGAGACA
GGATGAGGATCGTTTCGCATGATTGAACAAGATGGATTGCACGCAGGTTCTCCGGCCGCTTGGGTGGAGA
GGCTATTCGGCTATGACTGGGCACAACAGACAATCGGCTGCTCTGATGCCGCCGTGTTCCGGCTGTCAGC
GCAGGGGCGCCCGGTTCTTTTTGTCAAGACCGACCTGTCCGGTGCCCTGAATGAACTGCAGGACGAGGCA
GCGCGGCTATCGTGGCTGGCCACGACGGGCGTTCCTTGCGCAGCTGTGCTCGACGTTGTCACTGAAGCGG
GAAGGGACTGGCTGCTATTGGGCGAAGTGCCGGGGCAGGATCTCCTGTCATCTCACCTTGCTCCTGCCGA
GAAAGTATCCATCATGGCTGATGCAATGCGGCGGCTGCATACGCTTGATCCGGCTACCTGCCCATTCGAC
CACCAAGCGAAACATCGCATCGAGCGAGCACGTACTCGGATGGAAGCCGGTCTTGTCGATCAGGATGATC
TGGACGAAGAGCATCAGGGGCTCGCGCCAGCCGAACTGTTCGCCAGGCTCAAGGCGCGCATGCCCGACGG
CGAGGATCTCGTCGTGACCCATGGCGATGCCTGCTTGCCGAATATCATGGTGGAAAATGGCCGCTTTTCT
GGATTCATCGACTGTGGCCGGCTGGGTGTGGCGGACCGCTATCAGGACATAGCGTTGGCTACCCGTGATA
TTGCTGAAGAGCTTGGCGGCGAATGGGCTGACCGCTTCCTCGTGCTTTACGGTATCGCCGCTCCCGATTC
GCAGCGCATCGCCTTCTATCGCCTTCTTGACGAGTTCTTCTGAGCGGGACTCTGGGGTTCGAAATGACCG
ACCAAGCGACGCCCAACCTGCCATCACGAGATTTCGATTCCACCGCCGCCTTCTATGAAAGGTTGGGCTT
CGGAATCGTTTTCCGGGACGCCGGCTGGATGATCCTCCAGCGCGGGGATCTCATGCTGGAGTTCTTCGCC
CACCCCAACTTGTTTATTGCAGCTTATAATGGTTACAAATAAAGCAATAGCATCACAAATTTCACAAATA
AAGCATTTTTTTCACTGCATTCTAGTTGTGGTTTGTCCAAACTCATCAATGTATCTTATCATGTCTGTAT
ACCGTCGACCTCTAGCTAGAGCTTGGCGTAATCATGGTCATAGCTGTTTCCTGTGTGAAATTGTTATCCG
CTCACAATTCCACACAACATACGAGCCGGAAGCATAAAGTGTAAAGCCTGGGGTGCCTAATGAGTGAGCT
AACTCACATTAATTGCGTTGCGCTCACTGCCCGCTTTCCAGTCGGGAAACCTGTCGTGCCAGCTGCATTA
ATGAATCGGCCAACGCGCGGGGAGAGGCGGTTTGCGTATTGGGCGCTCTTCCGCTTCCTCGCTCACTGAC
TCGCTGCGCTCGGTCGTTCGGCTGCGGCGAGCGGTATCAGCTCACTCAAAGGCGGTAATACGGTTATCCA
CAGAATCAGGGGATAACGCAGGAAAGAACATGTGAGCAAAAGGCCAGCAAAAGGCCAGGAACCGTAAAAA
GGCCGCGTTGCTGGCGTTTTTCCATAGGCTCCGCCCCCCTGACGAGCATCACAAAAATCGACGCTCAAGT
CAGAGGTGGCGAAACCCGACAGGACTATAAAGATACCAGGCGTTTCCCCCTGGAAGCTCCCTCGTGCGCT
CTCCTGTTCCGACCCTGCCGCTTACCGGATACCTGTCCGCCTTTCTCCCTTCGGGAAGCGTGGCGCTTTC
TCATAGCTCACGCTGTAGGTATCTCAGTTCGGTGTAGGTCGTTCGCTCCAAGCTGGGCTGTGTGCACGAA
CCCCCCGTTCAGCCCGACCGCTGCGCCTTATCCGGTAACTATCGTCTTGAGTCCAACCCGGTAAGACACG
ACTTATCGCCACTGGCAGCAGCCACTGGTAACAGGATTAGCAGAGCGAGGTATGTAGGCGGTGCTACAGA
GTTCTTGAAGTGGTGGCCTAACTACGGCTACACTAGAAGAACAGTATTTGGTATCTGCGCTCTGCTGAAG
CCAGTTACCTTCGGAAAAAGAGTTGGTAGCTCTTGATCCGGCAAACAAACCACCGCTGGTAGCGGTTTTT
TTGTTTGCAAGCAGCAGATTACGCGCAGAAAAAAAGGATCTCAAGAAGATCCTTTGATCTTTTCTACGGG
GTCTGACGCTCAGTGGAACGAAAACTCACGTTAAGGGATTTTGGTCATGAGATTATCAAAAAGGATCTTC
ACCTAGATCCTTTTAAATTAAAAATGAAGTTTTAAATCAATCTAAAGTATATATGAGTAAACTTGGTCTG
ACAGTTACCAATGCTTAATCAGTGAGGCACCTATCTCAGCGATCTGTCTATTTCGTTCATCCATAGTTGC
CTGACTCCCCGTCGTGTAGATAACTACGATACGGGAGGGCTTACCATCTGGCCCCAGTGCTGCAATGATA
CCGCGAGACCCACGCTCACCGGCTCCAGATTTATCAGCAATAAACCAGCCAGCCGGAAGGGCCGAGCGCA
GAAGTGGTCCTGCAACTTTATCCGCCTCCATCCAGTCTATTAATTGTTGCCGGGAAGCTAGAGTAAGTAG
TTCGCCAGTTAATAGTTTGCGCAACGTTGTTGCCATTGCTACAGGCATCGTGGTGTCACGCTCGTCGTTT
GGTATGGCTTCATTCAGCTCCGGTTCCCAACGATCAAGGCGAGTTACATGATCCCCCATGTTGTGCAAAA
AAGCGGTTAGCTCCTTCGGTCCTCCGATCGTTGTCAGAAGTAAGTTGGCCGCAGTGTTATCACTCATGGT
TATGGCAGCACTGCATAATTCTCTTACTGTCATGCCATCCGTAAGATGCTTTTCTGTGACTGGTGAGTAC
TCAACCAAGTCATTCTGAGAATAGTGTATGCGGCGACCGAGTTGCTCTTGCCCGGCGTCAATACGGGATA
ATACCGCGCCACATAGCAGAACTTTAAAAGTGCTCATCATTGGAAAACGTTCTTCGGGGCGAAAACTCTC
AAGGATCTTACCGCTGTTGAGATCCAGTTCGATGTAACCCACTCGTGCACCCAACTGATCTTCAGCATCT
TTTACTTTCACCAGCGTTTCTGGGTGAGCAAAAACAGGAAGGCAAAATGCCGCAAAAAAGGGAATAAGGG
CGACACGGAAATGTTGAATACTCATACTCTTCCTTTTTCAATATTATTGAAGCATTTATCAGGGTTATTG
TCTCATGAGCGGATACATATTTGAATGTATTTAGAAAAATAAACAAATAGGGGTTCCGCGCACATTTCCC
CGAAAAGTGCCACCTGACGTC
