>Addgene plasmid #51429 | pAF1-VP16-SeqFosA | addgene partial sequence | sequence record 82364 | CMV-F 5'-CGCAAATGGGCGGTAGGCGTG-3'
TCTCTGGCTAACTAGAGAACCCACTGCTTACTGGCTTATCGAAATTAATACGACTCACTATAGGGAGACC
CAAGCTGGCTAGCGTTTAAACTTAAGCTTGCCACCATGGACCCCATTCGTCCGCGCAGGCCAAGTCCTGC
CCGCGAGCTTCTGCCTGGACCCCAACCGGATAGGGTTCAGCCGACTGCAGATCGTGGGGTGTCTGCGCCT
GCTGGCAGCCCTCTGGATGGCTTGCCCGCTCGGCGGACGGTGTCCCGGACCCGGCTGCCATCTCCCCCTG
CGCCCTCACCTGCGTTCTCGGCGGGCAGCTTCAGCGATCTGCTCCGTCCGTTCGATCCGTCGCTTCTTGA
TACATCGCTTCTTGA
