>Addgene plasmid #51429 | pAF1-VP16-SeqFosA | addgene partial sequence | sequence record 82459 | BGH-rev 5'-TAGAAGGCACAGTCGAGG-3'
TACCCACCGTACTCGTCAATTCCAAGGGCATCGGTAAACATCTGCTCAAACTCGAAGTCGGCCATATCCA
GAGCGCCGTAGGGGGCGGAGTCGTGGGGGGTAAATCCCGGACCCGGGGAATCCCCGTCCCCCAACATGTC
CAGATCGAAATCGTCTAGCGCGTCGGCATGCGCCATCGCCACGTCCTCGCCGTCTAAGTGGAGCTCGTCC
CCCAGGCTGACATCGGTCGGGGGGGCCGTCGACAGTCTGCGCGTGTGTCCCGCGGGGAGAAAGGACAGGC
GCGGAGCCGCCAGCCCCGCCTCTTCGGGGGCGTCGTCGTCCGGGAGATCGAGCAGGCCCTCGATGGTAGA
CCCGTAATTGTTTTTCGTACGCGCGCGGCTGTACGGTGGATCCGGGAGGCCGCCCCAGATCCTGGTACGC
GGGCGTTTTACCCTCCAGCTGAGGGGCAAATGCAGCGCATCGCGCTGTTCGGGAACGCGCACCTCGACAG
CCTGCTGTGCGGAGGGGCCGGTGACAGCACGATCCGATCGGGACCGTTTACGGCTGCTTGCCCGCGTCTG
ATCTCCCTCGTGCATTGGGCTGGGCGCATCAAGGTCACGCTCCAGCGAATCGGCGAATGCATGCAAAGAC
GCCTGATCCGGTGTTTGAGCTGAAGTAGGGGACGGTTTGGCCCTTTTCATCCCTGATGCCTGGAGGATAC
GGTCCCAACGCTGCGAGGCTGGGGGGAGCGTTCCACCGCGGGCTTCGAGTTCGGTGACGCCCACTCTGCG
AAAGAGCTGTACCAACCCGTTCCTGCTCATCCCGAACTGCGTCATGGCCTCATCAAATGCGTACGCTGGG
TGGGAGTGGCACTGGAAAAACTCCAGCACGCG
