>Addgene plasmid #51429 | pAF1-VP16-SeqFosA | addgene partial sequence | sequence record 83275 | TAL_R2 5'-ggcgacgaggtggtcgttgg-3'
AGCTGGGCCACAATGCTTTCGAGCGCTTGCTTGCCGCCACCGTTGCTGGCGATAGCCACCACTTGGTCCG
GGGTCAGGCCATGGTCCTGGCACAGCACCGGCAACAGCCGCTGCACCGTTTCGAGCGCTTGCTTGCCGCC
ATTGTTGCTGGCGATAGCCACCACTTGGTCCGGGGTCAGGCCATGGTCCTGGCACAGCACCGGCAACAGC
CGCTGCACCGTTTCGAGCGCTTGCTTGCCGCCATTGTTGCTGGCGATAGCCACCACTTGGTCCGGGGTCA
GGCCATGGTCCTGGCACAGCACCGGCAACAGCCGCTGCACCGTTTCGAGCGCTTGCTTGCCGCCAATGTT
GCTGGCGATAGCCACCACTTGGTCCGGGGTCAGGCCATGGTCCTGGCACAGCACCGGCAACAGCCGCTGC
ACCGTTTCGAGCGCTTGCTTGCCGCCATCGTGGCTGGCGATAGCCACCACTTGGTCCGGAGTCAGGCCAT
GGTCCTGGCACAGCACCGGCAACAGCCGCTGCACCGTTTCGAGCGCTTGCTTGCCGCCATCGTGGCTGGC
GATAGCCACCACTTGGTCCGGGGTCAGGCCATGGTCCTGGCACAGCACCGGCAACAGCCGCTGCACCGTT
TCGAGCGCTTGCTTGCCGCCAATGTTGCTGGCGATAGCCACCACTTGGTCCGGGGTCAGGCCATGGTCCT
GGCACAGCACCGGCAACAGCCGCTGCACCGTTTCGAGCGCTTGCTTGCCGCCAATGTTGCTGGCGATAGC
CACCACTTGGTCCGGGGTCAGGCCATGGTCCTGGCACAGCACCGGCAACAGCCGCTGCACCGTTTCGAGC
GCTTGCTTGCCGCCA
